Addgene plasmid #18573: T4 Lysozyme A129V
Depositing lab: Brian Matthews. Depositing organization: University of Oregon.
Backbone
  Vector backbone: pHS1403
  Backbone size w/o insert (bp): 5000
  Vector type: Bacterial Expression
Growth in bacteria
  Bacterial resistance: Ampicillin, 100 μg/mL
  Growth temperature: 37°C
  Growth strain: DH5alpha
  Copy number: High Copy
Gene/Insert
  Gene/Insert name: T4 Lysozyme
  Species: Bacteriophage T4
  Insert size (bp): 600
  Mutation: A129V
  GenBank ID: NP_049736
  Entrez Gene: e (a.k.a. T4p123)
  Cloning method: Restriction Enzyme; 5′ cloning site BamHI (not destroyed); 3′ cloning site HindIII (not destroyed)
  Sequencing primers: 5′ na; 3′ GGCGTATCACGAGGCCC
Terms and licenses: Academic/Nonprofit Terms; Industry Terms: Not Available to Industry
Depositor comments: The BamHI site is 27 bp from the ATG and the HindIII site is 115 bp from the stop.
How to cite: T4 Lysozyme A129V was a gift from Brian Matthews (Addgene plasmid # 18573 ; http://n2t.net/addgene:18573 ; RRID:Addgene_18573)
