[The description below was written by a language model from this plasmid's Addgene catalogue record.]
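Description:
T4 Lysozyme A129V is a bacterial expression plasmid built on the pHS1403 backbone (about 5 kb without insert) that carries the bacteriophage T4 lysozyme gene (gene e) with a single amino-acid substitution, alanine 129 to valine. It is maintained in E. coli as a high-copy plasmid under ampicillin selection. The record does not include a feature table, so the specific origin of replication, the promoter driving lysozyme expression and any other regulatory elements of pHS1403 are not stated here, and no fusion tags or reporters are listed.

The insert of roughly 600 bp was cloned by restriction digestion between a 5′ BamHI site and a 3′ HindIII site, both of which remain intact, so the fragment can be excised or exchanged. According to the depositor's notes, the BamHI site lies 27 bp from the start codon and the HindIII site 115 bp from the stop codon, meaning the cloned fragment includes short flanking untranslated stretches on either side of the coding region.

T4 lysozyme is a small muramidase that degrades the bacterial cell wall during phage infection, and it is a widely used model protein for examining how individual residue changes affect protein folding, stability and structure. The record does not spell out a purpose, but a point mutant in a bacterial expression vector is consistent with producing the variant protein in E. coli for comparison with the wild-type enzyme. The catalogue entry notes that distribution is limited to academic and nonprofit users.
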