>Addgene plasmid #18573 | T4 Lysozyme A129V | addgene partial sequence | sequence record 24359 | 3primeUP
CTANGAAAAAAGCCCGCTCATTAGGCGGGCTCAGATCTGCTCATGTTTGACAGCTTATCATCGATAAGCT
TCGGCAATAAATTCTTGATATGTTTTCATATGTTTCCTTTAAATATTTTAATTAGTAATTGTCTATTCAA
GTAATTGTGAATATACTATCACAATTCCAAGAGAAAGTAAACAGCTTTATAGATTTTTATACGCGTCCCA
AGTGCCAGTTCTAAACGTTGTAATGACTCGTTTTGCGCGATTAGGTGTTTGATTATACCATCTACTTTTA
GCTAAGTTAACTGCTACTTCATCCCAGCGTTTTTGTTGAAGCATACGTAAAGAGTTAGTAAATCCTGCCA
CACCGGTTTCTCCCATTTGGAAAACCATATTAATCAATGCACAGCGACGAACCGCATCAAGAGAATCATA
AACCGGTTTTAATTTAGCATTTCTCAGAATTCCGCGAACAGCAGCATCAACATCCTGATTAAAGAGTTTT
TCAGCCTCATCTTTTGTAATTACACCATTGCAATTACGCCCAATAGCTTTATCTAATTCAGATTTAGCAG
CATTAAGTGATGGACTTTTTGTAAGCAAATGACCGATGCCAATAGTGTAATAGCCTTCTGTGTCTTTATA
GATTTTAAGTCTAAGACCTTCATCTATACGTAACATTTCAAATATATTCATAATACCTCCTAAGCATCGA
TGGATCCTGTTTCCTGTGTGAAATTGTTATCCGCTCACAATTCCACACATTATACGAGCCGATGATTAAT
TGTCAACAGGGGGATGGGGAGTAGCTGATCCTGTTCCTGGTGAATGTATCGCTCNNATNCC
